Addgene plasmid #48885: pTD103luxI_sfGFP
Purpose: Positive feedback plasmid from oscillator
Depositing lab: Jeff Hasty. Depositing organization: University of California, San Diego (UCSD). Publication: A sensing array of radically coupled genetic 'biopixels'. Prindle A, Samayoa P, Razinkov I, Danino T, Tsimring LS, Hasty J. Nature. 2011 Dec 18;481(7379):39-44. doi: 10.1038/nature10722. PubMed 22178928.
Backbone
  Vector backbone: pZ vector
  Vector type: Bacterial Expression, Synthetic Biology
Growth in bacteria
  Bacterial resistance: Kanamycin, 50 μg/mL
  Growth temperature: 37°C
  Growth strain: DH5alpha
  Growth instructions: LB should be supplemented with 0.2% glucose *
  Copy number: High Copy
Gene/Insert
  Gene/Insert name: LuxI, sfGFP, and LuxR
  Promoter: pLux
  Tag / fusion protein: ssrA tag (AANDENYALAA) (C terminal on insert)
  Cloning method: Unknown
  Sequencing primers: 5′ no info; 3′ no info
Terms and licenses: Academic/Nonprofit Terms; Industry Terms: Not Available to Industry
Depositor comments: * The presence of glucose will reduce the amount of expression from the Lux promoter driving GFP and other genes. Omitting the glucose could potentially make the cell overburdened.
How to cite: pTD103luxI_sfGFP was a gift from Jeff Hasty (Addgene plasmid # 48885 ; http://n2t.net/addgene:48885 ; RRID:Addgene_48885)
