[The description below was written by a language model from this plasmid's Addgene catalogue record and pLannotate feature annotations shown in this document.]
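Description:
pTD103luxI_sfGFP is a bacterial expression plasmid for synthetic biology, built on a modular pZ-type backbone and propagated in E. coli. It replicates from a high-copy ColE1/pMB1-family origin and is selected with kanamycin through the neo (nptII) gene. A short Tn5 transposase fragment lies next to this marker and is probably a remnant of its Tn5 origin. A lambda t0 terminator separates the marker from the origin.

The payload consists of two similarly organised quorum-sensing modules from Aliivibrio fischeri. Each has a luxR coding sequence on the reverse strand and a divergently oriented gene on the forward strand, superfolder GFP in the first module and luxI in the second, each followed by an rrnB T1 terminator. The catalogue lists pLux as the promoter. The feature tables do not annotate it, but the gap of roughly 230 nt between each luxR and its forward gene is consistent with a divergent lux regulatory region. LuxI synthesises the acyl-homoserine lactone autoinducer OHHL, which binds LuxR, and the complex activates the lux promoter. LuxI therefore drives its own expression, giving the positive feedback loop named in the record, and sfGFP reports promoter activity in parallel. The record lists a C-terminal ssrA degradation tag on the insert, which targets proteins for rapid proteolysis, but it does not say which of the proteins carry it.

The plasmid is the activator component of a quorum-sensing genetic oscillator used in synchronised "biopixel" sensing arrays. The negative feedback component is not on this plasmid. The depositor notes that glucose dampens expression from the lux promoter and so limits the burden on the cell. Two sequence records (5,542 and 5,563 nt) carry identical annotations and differ by about 21 nt, located between sfGFP and its terminator.
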