Features (pLannotate 1.2.2; 10 found; start..end, strand, type, name):
     10..759     -  CDS            luxR: LUXR_ALIFS - Experimental evidence at protein level: Swiss-Prot protein existence level 1. Transcriptional activator of the bioluminescence operon. Binds to the OHHL autoinducer. From Aliivibrio fischeri (Vibrio fischeri).
    986..1699    +  CDS            Superfolder GFP: Superfolder GFP is a basic (constitutively fluorescent) green fluorescent protein published in 2005, derived from Aequorea victoria. It is reported to be a very rapidly-maturing weak dimer.
   1753..1839    +  terminator     rrnB T1 terminator: Escherichia coli rrnB; transcription terminator T1 from the E. coli rrnB gene
   1877..2626    -  CDS            luxR: LUXR_ALIFS - Experimental evidence at protein level: Swiss-Prot protein existence level 1. Transcriptional activator of the bioluminescence operon. Binds to the OHHL autoinducer. From Aliivibrio fischeri (Vibrio fischeri).
   2853..3431    +  CDS            luxI: LUXI_ALIFS - Protein inferred from homology: Swiss-Prot protein existence level 3. Required for the synthesis of OHHL (N-(3-oxohexanoyl)-L- homoserine lactone) also known as VAI or N-(beta-ketocaproyl)homoserine lactone or 3-oxo-N-(tetrahydro-2-oxo-3-furanyl)-hexanamide, an autoinducer molecule which binds to LuxR and thus acts in bioluminescence regulation. From Aliivibrio fischeri (Vibrio fischeri).
   3485..3571    +  terminator     rrnB T1 terminator: Escherichia coli rrnB; transcription terminator T1 from the E. coli rrnB gene
   3736..4324    -  rep_origin     ori: high-copy-number ColE1/pMB1/pBR322/pUC origin of replication
   4412..4506    -  terminator     lambda t0 terminator: transcription terminator from phage lambda
   4540..5331    -  CDS            neo: KKA2_KLEPN - Also known as kan, nptII. Experimental evidence at protein level: Swiss-Prot protein existence level 1. Resistance to kanamycin, neomycin, paromomycin, ribostamycin, butirosin and gentamicin B. From Klebsiella pneumoniae.
   5363..5482    -  CDS            tnpA (fragment): TN5P_ECOLX - Also known as tnp. Experimental evidence at protein level: Swiss-Prot protein existence level 1. Mediates transposition of transposon Tn5 by a 'cut and paste' mechanism. First, the monomeric transposase binds the 19 bp inverted DNA repeats flanking the transposon. Then, dimerization of the DNA- bound transposase creates a synaptic DNA complex. After nicking of the first DNA strand, excision of the transposon proceeds through a series of intermediates. The transposase then mediates the insertion of the transposon at a new site by strand transfer. The activity of the wild- type tran
>Addgene plasmid #48885 | pTD103luxI_sfGFP | addgene full sequence | sequence record 483545 | Addgene NGS Result
CTCGAGTTAATTTTTAAAGTATGGGCAATCAATTGCTCCTGTTAAAATTGCTTTAGAAATACTTTGGCAG
CGGTTTGTTGTATTGAGTTTCATTTGCGCATTGGTTAAATGGAAAGTGACAGTACGCTCACTGCAGCCTA
ATATTTTTGAAATATCCCAAGAGCTTTTTCCTTCGCATGCCCACGCTAAACATTCTTTTTCTCTTTTGGT
TAAATCGTTGTTTGATTTATTATTTGCTATATTTATTTTTCGATAATTATCAACTAGAGAAGGAACAATT
AATGGTATGTTCATACACGCATGTAAAAATAAACTATCTATATAGTTGTCTTTTTCTGAATGTGCAAAAC
TAAGCATTCCGAAGCCATTGTTAGCCGTATGAATAGGGAAACTAAACCCAGTGATAAGACCTGATGTTTT
CGCTTCTTTAATTACATTTGGAGATTTTTTATTTACAGCATTGTTTTCAAATATATTCCAATTAATTGGT
GAATGATTGGAGTTAGAATAATCTACTATAGGATCATATTTTATTAAATTAGCGTCATCATAATATTGCC
TCCATTTTTTAGGGTAATTATCTAGAATTGAAATATCAGATTTAACCATAGAATGAGGATAAATGATCGC
GAGTAAATAATATTCACAATGTACCATTTTAGTCATATCAGATAAGCATTGATTAATATCATTATTGCTT
CTACAAGCTTTAATTTTATTAATTATTCTGTATGTGTCGTCGGCATTTATGTTTTTCATACCCATCTCTT
TATCCTTACCTATTGTTTGTCGCAAGTTTTGCGTGTTATATATCATTAAAACGGTAATGGATTGACATTT
GATTCTAATAAATTGGATTTTTGTCACACTATTGTATCGCTGGGAATACAATTACTTAACATAAGCACCT
GTAGGATCGTACAGGTTTACGCAAGAAAATGGTTTGTTATAGTCGAATGAATTCATTAAAGAGGAGAAAG
GTACCATGAGCAAAGGAGAAGAACTTTTCACTGGAGTTGTCCCAATTCTTGTTGAATTAGATGGTGATGT
TAATGGGCACAAATTTTCTGTCCGTGGAGAGGGTGAAGGTGATGCTACAAACGGAAAACTCACCCTTAAA
TTTATTTGCACTACTGGAAAACTACCTGTTCCGTGGCCAACACTTGTCACTACTCTGACCTATGGTGTTC
AATGCTTTTCCCGTTATCCGGATCACATGAAACGGCATGACTTTTTCAAGAGTGCCATGCCCGAAGGTTA
TGTACAGGAACGCACTATATCTTTCAAAGATGACGGGACCTACAAGACGCGTGCTGAAGTCAAGTTTGAA
GGTGATACCCTTGTTAATCGTATCGAGTTAAAGGGTATTGATTTTAAAGAAGATGGAAACATTCTTGGAC
ACAAACTCGAGTACAACTTTAACTCACACAATGTATACATCACGGCAGACAAACAAAAGAATGGAATCAA
AGCTAACTTCAAAATTCGCCACAACGTTGAAGATGGTTCCGTTCAACTAGCAGACCATTATCAACAAAAT
ACTCCAATTGGCGATGGCCCTGTCCTTTTACCAGACAACCATTACCTGTCGACACAATCTGTCCTTTCGA
AAGATCCCAACGAAAAGCGTGACCACATGGTCCTTCTTGAGTTTGTAACTGCTGCTGGGATTACACATGG
CATGGATGAGCTCTACAAAGCAGCGAACGACGAAAATTACGCCCTTGCAGCGTAAACGCGTGCTAGAGGC
ATCAAATAAAACGAAAGGCTCAGTCGAAAGACTGGGCCTTTCGTTTTATCTGTTGTTTGTCGGTGAACGC
TCTCCTGAGTAGGACAAATCCGCCGCCCTAGACCTAGCCGTCTTCACCTCGAGTTAATTTTTAAAGTATG
GGCAATCAATTGCTCCTGTTAAAATTGCTTTAGAAATACTTTGGCAGCGGTTTGTTGTATTGAGTTTCAT
TTGCGCATTGGTTAAATGGAAAGTGACAGTACGCTCACTGCAGCCTAATATTTTTGAAATATCCCAAGAG
CTTTTTCCTTCGCATGCCCACGCTAAACATTCTTTTTCTCTTTTGGTTAAATCGTTGTTTGATTTATTAT
TTGCTATATTTATTTTTCGATAATTATCAACTAGAGAAGGAACAATTAATGGTATGTTCATACACGCATG
TAAAAATAAACTATCTATATAGTTGTCTTTTTCTGAATGTGCAAAACTAAGCATTCCGAAGCCATTGTTA
GCCGTATGAATAGGGAAACTAAACCCAGTGATAAGACCTGATGTTTTCGCTTCTTTAATTACATTTGGAG
ATTTTTTATTTACAGCATTGTTTTCAAATATATTCCAATTAATTGGTGAATGATTGGAGTTAGAATAATC
TACTATAGGATCATATTTTATTAAATTAGCGTCATCATAATATTGCCTCCATTTTTTAGGGTAATTATCT
AGAATTGAAATATCAGATTTAACCATAGAATGAGGATAAATGATCGCGAGTAAATAATATTCACAATGTA
CCATTTTAGTCATATCAGATAAGCATTGATTAATATCATTATTGCTTCTACAAGCTTTAATTTTATTAAT
TATTCTGTATGTGTCGTCGGCATTTATGTTTTTCATACCCATCTCTTTATCCTTACCTATTGTTTGTCGC
AAGTTTTGCGTGTTATATATCATTAAAACGGTAATGGATTGACATTTGATTCTAATAAATTGGATTTTTG
TCACACTATTGTATCGCTGGGAATACAATTACTTAACATAAGCACCTGTAGGATCGTACAGGTTTACGCA
AGAAAATGGTTTGTTATAGTCGAATGAATTCATTAAAGAGGAGAAAGGTACCATGACTATAATGATAAAA
AAATCGGATTTTTTGGCAATTCCATCGGAGGAGTATAAAGGTATTCTAAGTCTTCGTTATCAAGTGTTTA
AGCAAAGACTTGAGTGGGACTTAGTTGTAGAAAATAACCTTGAATCAGATGAGTATGATAACTCAAATGC
AGAATATATTTATGCTTGTGATGATACTGAAAATGTAAGTGGATGCTGGCGTTTATTACCTACAACAGGT
GATTATATGCTGAAAAGTGTTTTTCCTGAATTGCTTGGTCAACAGAGTGCTCCCAAAGATCCTAATATAG
TCGAATTAAGTCGTTTTGCTGTAGGTAAAAATAGCTCAAAGATAAATAACTCTGCTAGTGAAATTACAAT
GAAACTATTTGAAGCTATATATAAACACGCTGTTAGTCAAGGTATTACAGAATATGTAACAGTAACATCA
ACAGCAATAGAGCGATTTTTAAAGCGTATTAAAGTTCCTTGTCATCGTATTGGAGACAAAGAAATTCATG
TATTAGGTGATACTAAATCGGTTGTATTGTCTATGCCTATTAATGAACAGTTTAAAAAAGCAGTCTTAAA
TGCAGCGAACGACGAAAATTACGCCCTTGCAGCGTAAACGCGTGCTAGAGGCATCAAATAAAACGAAAGG
CTCAGTCGAAAGACTGGGCCTTTCGTTTTATCTGTTGTTTGTCGGTGAACGCTCTCCTGAGTAGGACAAA
TCCGCCGCCCTAGACCTAGGGCGTTCGGCTGCGGCGAGCGGTATCAGCTCACTCAAAGGCGGTAATACGG
TTATCCACAGAATCAGGGGATAACGCAGGAAAGAACATGTGAGCAAAAGGCCAGCAAAAGGCCAGGAACC
GTAAAAAGGCCGCGTTGCTGGCGTTTTTCCATAGGCTCCGCCCCCCTGACGAGCATCACAAAAATCGACG
CTCAAGTCAGAGGTGGCGAAACCCGACAGGACTATAAAGATACCAGGCGTTTCCCCCTGGAAGCTCCCTC
GTGCGCTCTCCTGTTCCGACCCTGCCGCTTACCGGATACCTGTCCGCCTTTCTCCCTTCGGGAAGCGTGG
CGCTTTCTCATAGCTCACGCTGTAGGTATCTCAGTTCGGTGTAGGTCGTTCGCTCCAAGCTGGGCTGTGT
GCACGAACCCCCCGTTCAGCCCGACCGCTGCGCCTTATCCGGTAACTATCGTCTTGAGTCCAACCCGGTA
AGACACGACTTATCGCCACTGGCAGCAGCCACTGGTAACAGGATTAGCAGAGCGAGGTATGTAGGCGGTG
CTACAGAGTTCTTGAAGTGGTGGCCTAACTACGGCTACACTAGAAGGACAGTATTTGGTATCTGCGCTCT
GCTGAAGCCAGTTACCTTCGGAAAAAGAGTTGGTAGCTCTTGATCCGGCAAACAAACCACCGCTGGTAGC
GGTGGTTTTTTTGTTTGCAAGCAGCAGATTACGCGCAGAAAAAAAGGATCTCAAGAAGATCCTTTGATCT
TTTCTACGGGGTCTGACGCTCAGTGGAACGAAAACTCACGTTAAGGGATTTTGGTCATGACTAGTGCTTG
GATTCTCACCAATAAAAAACGCCCGGCGGCAACCGAGCGTTCTGAACAAATCCAGATGGAGTTCTGAGGT
CATTACTGGATCTATCAACAGGAGTCCAAGCGAGCTCTCGAACCCCAGAGTCCCGCTCAGAAGAACTCGT
CAAGAAGGCGATAGAAGGCGATGCGCTGCGAATCGGGAGCGGCGATACCGTAAAGCACGAGGAAGCGGTC
AGCCCATTCGCCGCCAAGCTCTTCAGCAATATCACGGGTAGCCAACGCTATGTCCTGATAGCGGTCCGCC
ACACCCAGCCGGCCACAGTCGATGAATCCAGAAAAGCGGCCATTTTCCACCATGATATTCGGCAAGCAGG
CATCGCCATGGGTCACGACGAGATCCTCGCCGTCGGGCATGCGCGCCTTGAGCCTGGCGAACAGTTCGGC
TGGCGCGAGCCCCTGATGCTCTTCGTCCAGATCATCCTGATCGACAAGACCGGCTTCCATCCGAGTACGT
GCTCGCTCGATGCGATGTTTCGCTTGGTGGTCGAATGGGCAGGTAGCCGGATCAAGCGTATGCAGCCGCC
GCATTGCATCAGCCATGATGGATACTTTCTCGGCAGGAGCAAGGTGAGATGACAGGAGATCCTGCCCCGG
CACTTCGCCCAATAGCAGCCAGTCCCTTCCCGCTTCAGTGACAACGTCGAGCACAGCTGCGCAAGGAACG
CCCGTCGTGGCCAGCCACGATAGCCGCGCTGCCTCGTCCTGCAGTTCATTCAGGGCACCGGACAGGTCGG
TCTTGACAAAAAGAACCGGGCGCCCCTGCGCTGACAGCCGGAACACGGCGGCATCAGAGCAGCCGATTGT
CTGTTGTGCCCAGTCATAGCCGAATAGCCTCTCCACCCAAGCGGCCGGAGAACCTGCGTGCAATCCATCT
TGTTCAATCATGCGAAACGATCCTCATCCTGTCTCTTGATCAGATCTTGATCCCCTGCGCCATCAGATCC
TTGGCGGCAAGAAAGCCATCCAGTTTACTTTGCAGGGCTTCCCAACCTTACCAGAGGGCGCCCCAGCTGG
CAATTCCGACGTCTAAGAAACCATTATTATCATGACATTAACCTATAAAAATAGGCGTATCACGAGGCCC
TTTCGTCTTCAC
