Features (pLannotate 1.2.2; 10 found; start..end, strand, type, name):
     10..759     -  CDS            luxR: LUXR_ALIFS - Experimental evidence at protein level: Swiss-Prot protein existence level 1. Transcriptional activator of the bioluminescence operon. Binds to the OHHL autoinducer. From Aliivibrio fischeri (Vibrio fischeri).
    986..1699    +  CDS            Superfolder GFP: Superfolder GFP is a basic (constitutively fluorescent) green fluorescent protein published in 2005, derived from Aequorea victoria. It is reported to be a very rapidly-maturing weak dimer.
   1774..1860    +  terminator     rrnB T1 terminator: Escherichia coli rrnB; transcription terminator T1 from the E. coli rrnB gene
   1898..2647    -  CDS            luxR: LUXR_ALIFS - Experimental evidence at protein level: Swiss-Prot protein existence level 1. Transcriptional activator of the bioluminescence operon. Binds to the OHHL autoinducer. From Aliivibrio fischeri (Vibrio fischeri).
   2874..3452    +  CDS            luxI: LUXI_ALIFS - Protein inferred from homology: Swiss-Prot protein existence level 3. Required for the synthesis of OHHL (N-(3-oxohexanoyl)-L- homoserine lactone) also known as VAI or N-(beta-ketocaproyl)homoserine lactone or 3-oxo-N-(tetrahydro-2-oxo-3-furanyl)-hexanamide, an autoinducer molecule which binds to LuxR and thus acts in bioluminescence regulation. From Aliivibrio fischeri (Vibrio fischeri).
   3506..3592    +  terminator     rrnB T1 terminator: Escherichia coli rrnB; transcription terminator T1 from the E. coli rrnB gene
   3757..4345    -  rep_origin     ori: high-copy-number ColE1/pMB1/pBR322/pUC origin of replication
   4433..4527    -  terminator     lambda t0 terminator: transcription terminator from phage lambda
   4561..5352    -  CDS            neo: KKA2_KLEPN - Also known as kan, nptII. Experimental evidence at protein level: Swiss-Prot protein existence level 1. Resistance to kanamycin, neomycin, paromomycin, ribostamycin, butirosin and gentamicin B. From Klebsiella pneumoniae.
   5384..5503    -  CDS            tnpA (fragment): TN5P_ECOLX - Also known as tnp. Experimental evidence at protein level: Swiss-Prot protein existence level 1. Mediates transposition of transposon Tn5 by a 'cut and paste' mechanism. First, the monomeric transposase binds the 19 bp inverted DNA repeats flanking the transposon. Then, dimerization of the DNA- bound transposase creates a synaptic DNA complex. After nicking of the first DNA strand, excision of the transposon proceeds through a series of intermediates. The transposase then mediates the insertion of the transposon at a new site by strand transfer. The activity of the wild- type tran
>Addgene plasmid #48885 | pTD103luxI_sfGFP | analyzer sequence | sequence record 73802
CTCGAGTTAATTTTTAAAGTATGGGCAATCAATTGCTCCTGTTAAAATTGCTTTAGAAATACTTTGGCAG
CGGTTTGTTGTATTGAGTTTCATTTGCGCATTGGTTAAATGGAAAGTGACAGTACGCTCACTGCAGCCTA
ATATTTTTGAAATATCCCAAGAGCTTTTTCCTTCGCATGCCCACGCTAAACATTCTTTTTCTCTTTTGGT
TAAATCGTTGTTTGATTTATTATTTGCTATATTTATTTTTCGATAATTATCAACTAGAGAAGGAACAATT
AATGGTATGTTCATACACGCATGTAAAAATAAACTATCTATATAGTTGTCTTTTTCTGAATGTGCAAAAC
TAAGCATTCCGAAGCCATTGTTAGCCGTATGAATAGGGAAACTAAACCCAGTGATAAGACCTGATGTTTT
CGCTTCTTTAATTACATTTGGAGATTTTTTATTTACAGCATTGTTTTCAAATATATTCCAATTAATTGGT
GAATGATTGGAGTTAGAATAATCTACTATAGGATCATATTTTATTAAATTAGCGTCATCATAATATTGCC
TCCATTTTTTAGGGTAATTATCTAGAATTGAAATATCAGATTTAACCATAGAATGAGGATAAATGATCGC
GAGTAAATAATATTCACAATGTACCATTTTAGTCATATCAGATAAGCATTGATTAATATCATTATTGCTT
CTACAAGCTTTAATTTTATTAATTATTCTGTATGTGTCGTCGGCATTTATGTTTTTCATACCCATCTCTT
TATCCTTACCTATTGTTTGTCGCAAGTTTTGCGTGTTATATATCATTAAAACGGTAATGGATTGACATTT
GATTCTAATAAATTGGATTTTTGTCACACTATTGTATCGCTGGGAATACAATTACTTAACATAAGCACCT
GTAGGATCGTACAGGTTTACGCAAGAAAATGGTTTGTTATAGTCGAATGAATTCATTAAAGAGGAGAAAG
GTACCATGAGCAAAGGAGAAGAACTTTTCACTGGAGTTGTCCCAATTCTTGTTGAATTAGATGGTGATGT
TAATGGGCACAAATTTTCTGTCCGTGGAGAGGGTGAAGGTGATGCTACAAACGGAAAACTCACCCTTAAA
TTTATTTGCACTACTGGAAAACTACCTGTTCCGTGGCCAACACTTGTCACTACTCTGACCTATGGTGTTC
AATGCTTTTCCCGTTATCCGGATCACATGAAACGGCATGACTTTTTCAAGAGTGCCATGCCCGAAGGTTA
TGTACAGGAACGCACTATATCTTTCAAAGATGACGGGACCTACAAGACGCGTGCTGAAGTCAAGTTTGAA
GGTGATACCCTTGTTAATCGTATCGAGTTAAAGGGTATTGATTTTAAAGAAGATGGAAACATTCTTGGAC
ACAAACTCGAGTACAACTTTAACTCACACAATGTATACATCACGGCAGACAAACAAAAGAATGGAATCAA
AGCTAACTTCAAAATTCGCCACAACGTTGAAGATGGTTCCGTTCAACTAGCAGACCATTATCAACAAAAT
ACTCCAATTGGCGATGGCCCTGTCCTTTTACCAGACAACCATTACCTGTCGACACAATCTGTCCTTTCGA
AAGATCCCAACGAAAAGCGTGACCACATGGTCCTTCTTGAGTTTGTAACTGCTGCTGGGATTACACATGG
CATGGATGAGCTCTACAAAGCAGCGAACGACGAAAATTACGCCCTTGCAGCGTAAAAGCTTAATTAGCTG
ATCTAGACGCGTGCTAGAGGCATCAAATAAAACGAAAGGCTCAGTCGAAAGACTGGGCCTTTCGTTTTAT
CTGTTGTTTGTCGGTGAACGCTCTCCTGAGTAGGACAAATCCGCCGCCCTAGACCTAGCCGTCTTCACCT
CGAGTTAATTTTTAAAGTATGGGCAATCAATTGCTCCTGTTAAAATTGCTTTAGAAATACTTTGGCAGCG
GTTTGTTGTATTGAGTTTCATTTGCGCATTGGTTAAATGGAAAGTGACAGTACGCTCACTGCAGCCTAAT
ATTTTTGAAATATCCCAAGAGCTTTTTCCTTCGCATGCCCACGCTAAACATTCTTTTTCTCTTTTGGTTA
AATCGTTGTTTGATTTATTATTTGCTATATTTATTTTTCGATAATTATCAACTAGAGAAGGAACAATTAA
TGGTATGTTCATACACGCATGTAAAAATAAACTATCTATATAGTTGTCTTTTTCTGAATGTGCAAAACTA
AGCATTCCGAAGCCATTGTTAGCCGTATGAATAGGGAAACTAAACCCAGTGATAAGACCTGATGTTTTCG
CTTCTTTAATTACATTTGGAGATTTTTTATTTACAGCATTGTTTTCAAATATATTCCAATTAATTGGTGA
ATGATTGGAGTTAGAATAATCTACTATAGGATCATATTTTATTAAATTAGCGTCATCATAATATTGCCTC
CATTTTTTAGGGTAATTATCTAGAATTGAAATATCAGATTTAACCATAGAATGAGGATAAATGATCGCGA
GTAAATAATATTCACAATGTACCATTTTAGTCATATCAGATAAGCATTGATTAATATCATTATTGCTTCT
ACAAGCTTTAATTTTATTAATTATTCTGTATGTGTCGTCGGCATTTATGTTTTTCATACCCATCTCTTTA
TCCTTACCTATTGTTTGTCGCAAGTTTTGCGTGTTATATATCATTAAAACGGTAATGGATTGACATTTGA
TTCTAATAAATTGGATTTTTGTCACACTATTGTATCGCTGGGAATACAATTACTTAACATAAGCACCTGT
AGGATCGTACAGGTTTACGCAAGAAAATGGTTTGTTATAGTCGAATGAATTCATTAAAGAGGAGAAAGGT
ACCATGACTATAATGATAAAAAAATCGGATTTTTTGGCAATTCCATCGGAGGAGTATAAAGGTATTCTAA
GTCTTCGTTATCAAGTGTTTAAGCAAAGACTTGAGTGGGACTTAGTTGTAGAAAATAACCTTGAATCAGA
TGAGTATGATAACTCAAATGCAGAATATATTTATGCTTGTGATGATACTGAAAATGTAAGTGGATGCTGG
CGTTTATTACCTACAACAGGTGATTATATGCTGAAAAGTGTTTTTCCTGAATTGCTTGGTCAACAGAGTG
CTCCCAAAGATCCTAATATAGTCGAATTAAGTCGTTTTGCTGTAGGTAAAAATAGCTCAAAGATAAATAA
CTCTGCTAGTGAAATTACAATGAAACTATTTGAAGCTATATATAAACACGCTGTTAGTCAAGGTATTACA
GAATATGTAACAGTAACATCAACAGCAATAGAGCGATTTTTAAAGCGTATTAAAGTTCCTTGTCATCGTA
TTGGAGACAAAGAAATTCATGTATTAGGTGATACTAAATCGGTTGTATTGTCTATGCCTATTAATGAACA
GTTTAAAAAAGCAGTCTTAAATGCAGCGAACGACGAAAATTACGCCCTTGCAGCGTAAACGCGTGCTAGA
GGCATCAAATAAAACGAAAGGCTCAGTCGAAAGACTGGGCCTTTCGTTTTATCTGTTGTTTGTCGGTGAA
CGCTCTCCTGAGTAGGACAAATCCGCCGCCCTAGACCTAGGGCGTTCGGCTGCGGCGAGCGGTATCAGCT
CACTCAAAGGCGGTAATACGGTTATCCACAGAATCAGGGGATAACGCAGGAAAGAACATGTGAGCAAAAG
GCCAGCAAAAGGCCAGGAACCGTAAAAAGGCCGCGTTGCTGGCGTTTTTCCATAGGCTCCGCCCCCCTGA
CGAGCATCACAAAAATCGACGCTCAAGTCAGAGGTGGCGAAACCCGACAGGACTATAAAGATACCAGGCG
TTTCCCCCTGGAAGCTCCCTCGTGCGCTCTCCTGTTCCGACCCTGCCGCTTACCGGATACCTGTCCGCCT
TTCTCCCTTCGGGAAGCGTGGCGCTTTCTCATAGCTCACGCTGTAGGTATCTCAGTTCGGTGTAGGTCGT
TCGCTCCAAGCTGGGCTGTGTGCACGAACCCCCCGTTCAGCCCGACCGCTGCGCCTTATCCGGTAACTAT
CGTCTTGAGTCCAACCCGGTAAGACACGACTTATCGCCACTGGCAGCAGCCACTGGTAACAGGATTAGCA
GAGCGAGGTATGTAGGCGGTGCTACAGAGTTCTTGAAGTGGTGGCCTAACTACGGCTACACTAGAAGGAC
AGTATTTGGTATCTGCGCTCTGCTGAAGCCAGTTACCTTCGGAAAAAGAGTTGGTAGCTCTTGATCCGGC
AAACAAACCACCGCTGGTAGCGGTGGTTTTTTTGTTTGCAAGCAGCAGATTACGCGCAGAAAAAAAGGAT
CTCAAGAAGATCCTTTGATCTTTTCTACGGGGTCTGACGCTCAGTGGAACGAAAACTCACGTTAAGGGAT
TTTGGTCATGACTAGTGCTTGGATTCTCACCAATAAAAAACGCCCGGCGGCAACCGAGCGTTCTGAACAA
ATCCAGATGGAGTTCTGAGGTCATTACTGGATCTATCAACAGGAGTCCAAGCGAGCTCTCGAACCCCAGA
GTCCCGCTCAGAAGAACTCGTCAAGAAGGCGATAGAAGGCGATGCGCTGCGAATCGGGAGCGGCGATACC
GTAAAGCACGAGGAAGCGGTCAGCCCATTCGCCGCCAAGCTCTTCAGCAATATCACGGGTAGCCAACGCT
ATGTCCTGATAGCGGTCCGCCACACCCAGCCGGCCACAGTCGATGAATCCAGAAAAGCGGCCATTTTCCA
CCATGATATTCGGCAAGCAGGCATCGCCATGGGTCACGACGAGATCCTCGCCGTCGGGCATGCGCGCCTT
GAGCCTGGCGAACAGTTCGGCTGGCGCGAGCCCCTGATGCTCTTCGTCCAGATCATCCTGATCGACAAGA
CCGGCTTCCATCCGAGTACGTGCTCGCTCGATGCGATGTTTCGCTTGGTGGTCGAATGGGCAGGTAGCCG
GATCAAGCGTATGCAGCCGCCGCATTGCATCAGCCATGATGGATACTTTCTCGGCAGGAGCAAGGTGAGA
TGACAGGAGATCCTGCCCCGGCACTTCGCCCAATAGCAGCCAGTCCCTTCCCGCTTCAGTGACAACGTCG
AGCACAGCTGCGCAAGGAACGCCCGTCGTGGCCAGCCACGATAGCCGCGCTGCCTCGTCCTGCAGTTCAT
TCAGGGCACCGGACAGGTCGGTCTTGACAAAAAGAACCGGGCGCCCCTGCGCTGACAGCCGGAACACGGC
GGCATCAGAGCAGCCGATTGTCTGTTGTGCCCAGTCATAGCCGAATAGCCTCTCCACCCAAGCGGCCGGA
GAACCTGCGTGCAATCCATCTTGTTCAATCATGCGAAACGATCCTCATCCTGTCTCTTGATCAGATCTTG
ATCCCCTGCGCCATCAGATCCTTGGCGGCAAGAAAGCCATCCAGTTTACTTTGCAGGGCTTCCCAACCTT
ACCAGAGGGCGCCCCAGCTGGCAATTCCGACGTCTAAGAAACCATTATTATCATGACATTAACCTATAAA
AATAGGCGTATCACGAGGCCCTTTCGTCTTCAC
