>Addgene plasmid #48885 | pTD103luxI_sfGFP | addgene partial sequence | sequence record 76893 | ColEterm 5'-agctgataccgctcgccgcagccgaacg-3'
TGTCCTACTCAGGAGAGCGTTCACCGACAAACAACAGATAAAACGAAAGGCCCAGTCTTTCGACTGAGCC
TTTCGTTTTATTTGATGCCTCTAGCACGCGTTTACGCTGCAAGGGCGTAATTTTCGTCGTTCGCTGCATT
TAAGACTGCTTTTTTAAACTGTTCATTAATAGGCATAGACAATACAACCGATTTAGTATCACCTAATACA
TGAATTTCTTTGTCTCCAATACGATGACAAGGAACTTTAATACGCTTTAAAAATCGCTCTATTGCTGTTG
ATGTTACTGTTACATATTCTGTAATACCTTGACTAACAGCGTGTTTATATATAGCTTCAAATAGTTTCAT
TGTAATTTCACTAGCAGAGTTATTTATCTTTGAGCTATTTTTACCTACAGCAAAACGACTTAATTCGACT
ATATTAGGATCTTTGGGAGCACTCTGTTGACCAAGCAATTCAGGAAAAACACTTTTCAGCATATAATCAC
CTGTTGTAGGTAATAAACGCCAGCATCCACTTACATTTTCAGTATCATCACAAGCATAAATATATTCTGC
ATTTGAGTTATCATACTCATCTGATTCAAGGTTATTTTCTACAACTAAGTCCCACTCAAGTCTTTGCTTA
AACACTTGATAACGAAGACTTAGAATACCTTTATACTCCTCCGATGGAATTGCCAAAAAATCCGATTTTT
TTATCATTATAGTCATGGTACCTTTCTCCTCTTTAATGAATTCATTCGACTATAACAAACCATTTTCTTG
CGTAAACCTGTACGATCCTACAGGTGCTTATGTTAAGTAATTGTA
