>Addgene plasmid #48885 | pTD103luxI_sfGFP | addgene partial sequence | sequence record 76935 | GFPfusionREV 5'-CTCCACTGACAGAAAATTTG-3'
ACTCCAGTGAAAAGTTCTTCTCCTTTGCTCATGGTACCTTTCTCCTCTTTAATGAATTCATTCGACTATA
ACAAACCATTTTCTTGCGTAAACCTGTACGATCCTACAGGTGCTTATGTTAAGTAATTGTATTCCCAGCG
ATACAATAGTGTGACAAAAATCCAATTTATTAGAATCAAATGTCAATCCATTACCGTTTTAATGATATAT
AACACGCAAAACTTGCGACAAACAATAGGTAAGGATAAAGAGATGGGTATGAAAAACATAAATGCCGACG
ACACATACAGAATAATTAATAAAATTAAAGCTTGTAGAAGCAATAATGATATTAATCAATGCTTATCTGA
TATGACTAAAATGGTACATTGTGAATATTATTTACTCGCGATCATTTATCCTCATTCTATGGTTAAATCT
GATATTTCAATTCTAGATAATTACCCTAAAAAATGGAGGCAATATTATGATGACGCTAATTTAATAAAAT
ATGATCCTATAGTAGATTATTCTAACTCCAATCATTCACCAATTAATTGGAATATATTTGAAAACAATGC
TGTAAATAAAAAATCTCCAAATGTAATTAAAGAAGCGAAAACATCAGGTCTTATCACTGGGTTTAGTTTC
CCTATTCATACGGCTAACAATGGCTTCGGAATGCTTAGTTTTGCACATTCAGAAAAAGACAACTATATAG
ATAGTTTATTTTTACATGCGTGTATGAACATACCATTAATTGTTCCTTCTCTAGTTGATAATTATCGAA
