>Addgene plasmid #48885 | pTD103luxI_sfGFP | addgene partial sequence | sequence record 76938 | GFP-F 5'-GGTCCTTCTTGAGTTTGTAAC-3'
AAGCAGCGAACGACGAAAATTACGCCCTTGCAGCGTAAACGCGTGCTAGAGGCATCAAATAAAACGAAAG
GCTCAGTCGAAAGACTGGGCCTTTCGTTTTATCTGTTGTTTGTCGGTGAACGCTCTCCTGAGTAGGACAA
ATCCGCCGCCCTAGACCTAGCCGTCTTCACCTCGAGTTAATTTTTAAAGTATGGGCAATCAATTGCTCCT
GTTAAAATTGCTTTAGAAATACTTTGGCAGCGGTTTGTTGTATTGAGTTTCATTTGCGCATTGGTTAAAT
GGAAAGTGACAGTACGCTCACTGCAGCCTAATATTTTTGAAATATCCCAAGAGCTTTTTCCTTCGCATGC
CCACGCTAAACATTCTTTTTCTCTTTTGGTTAAATCGTTGTTTGATTTATTATTTGCTATATTTATTTTT
CGATAATTATCAACTAGAGAAGGAACAATTAATGGTATGTTCATACACGCATGTAAAAATAAACTATCTA
TATAGTTGTCTTTTTCTGAATGTGCAAAACTAAGCATTCCGAAGCCATTGTTAGCCGTATGAATAGGGAA
ACTAAACCCAGTGATAAGACCTGATGTTTTCGCTTCTTTAATTACATTTGGAGATTTTTTATTTACAGCA
TTGTTTTCAAATATATTCCAATTAATTGGTGAATGATTGGAGTTAGAATAATCTACTATAGGATCATATT
TTATTAAATTAGCGTCATCATAATATTGCCTCCATTTTTTAGGGTAATTATCTAGAATTGAAATAT
