>Addgene plasmid #48885 | pTD103luxI_sfGFP | addgene partial sequence | sequence record 76956 | LuxI-R 5'-aaacgccagcatccacttac-3'
ATATTCTGCATTTGAGTTATCATACTCATCTGATTCAAGGTTATTTTCTACAACTAAGTCCCACTCAAGT
CTTTGCTTAAACACTTGATAACGAAGACTTAGAATACCTTTATACTCCTCCGATGGAATTGCCAAAAAAT
CCGATTTTTTTATCATTATAGTCATGGTACCTTTCTCCTCTTTAATGAATTCATTCGACTATAACAAACC
ATTTTCTTGCGTAAACCTGTACGATCCTACAGGTGCTTATGTTAAGTAATTGTATTCCCAGCGATACAAT
AGTGTGACAAAAATCCAATTTATTAGAATCAAATGTCAATCCATTACCGTTTTAATGATATATAACACGC
AAAACTTGCGACAAACAATAGGTAAGGATAAAGAGATGGGTATGAAAAACATAAATGCCGACGACACATA
CAGAATAATTAATAAAATTAAAGCTTGTAGAAGCAATAATGATATTAATCAATGCTTATCTGATATGACT
AAAATGGTACATTGTGAATATTATTTACTCGCGATCATTTATCCTCATTCTATGGTTAAATCTGATATTT
CAATTCTAGATAATTACCCTAAAAAATGGAGGCAATATTATGATGACGCTAATTTAATAAAATATGATCC
TATAGTAGATTATTCTAACTCCAATCATTCACCAATTAATTGGAATATATTTGAAAACAATGCTGTAAAT
AAAAAATCTCCAAATGTAATTAAAGAAGCGAAAACATCAGGTCTTATCACTGGGTTTAGTTTCCCTATTC
ATACGGCTAACAATGGCTTCGGAATGCTTAGTTTTGCACATTCAGAAAAA
