>Addgene plasmid #48885 | pTD103luxI_sfGFP | addgene partial sequence | sequence record 78312 | luxI-F 5'-ttccttgtcatcgtattggagac-3'
TGTATTGTCTATGCCTATTAATGAACAGTTTAAAAAAGCAGTCTTAAATGCAGCGAACGACGAAAATTAC
GCCCTTGCAGCGTAAACGCGTGCTAGAGGCATCAAATAAAACGAAAGGCTCAGTCGAAAGACTGGGCCTT
TCGTTTTATCTGTTGTTTGTCGGTGAACGCTCTCCTGAGTAGGACAAATCCGCCGCCCTAGACCTAGGGC
GTTCGGCTGCGGCGAGCGGTATCAGCTCACTCAAAGGCGGTAATACGGTTATCCACAGAATCAGGGGATA
ACGCAGGAAAGAACATGTGAGCAAAAGGCCAGCAAAAGGCCAGGAACCGTAAAAAGGCCGCGTTGCTGGC
GTTTTTCCATAGGCTCCGCCCCCCTGACGAGCATCACAAAAATCGACGCTCAAGTCAGAGGTGGCGAAAC
CCGACAGGACTATAAAGATACCAGGCGTTTCCCCCTGGAAGCTCCCTCGTGCGCTCTCCTGTTCCGACCC
TGCCGCTTACCGGATACCTGTCCGCCTTTCTCCCTTCGGGAAGCGTGGCGCTTTCTCATAGCTCACGCTG
TAGGTATCTCAGTTCGGTGTAGGTCGTTCGCTCCAAGCTGGGCTGTGTGCACGAACCCCCCGTTCAGCCC
GACCGCTGCGCCTTATCCGGTAACTATCGTCTTGAGTCCAACCCGGTAAGACACGACTTATCGCCACTGG
CAGCAGCCACTGGTAACAGGATTAGCAGAGCGAGGTATGTAGGCGGTGCTACAGAGTTCTTGAAGTGGTG
GCCTAACTAC
